>Addgene plasmid #162386 | pGP-20XUAS-IVS-Syn21-jGCaMP8s-p10 | addgene full sequence | sequence record 331880 | Addgene NGS Result
GACTCAGGTGGCACTTTTCGGGGAAATGTGCGCGGAACCCCTATTTGTTTATTTTTCTAAATACATTCAA
ATATGTATCCGCTCATGAGACAATAACCCTGATAAATGCTTCAATAATATTGAAAAAGGAAGAGTATGAG
TATTCAACATTTCCGTGTCGCCCTTATTCCCTTTTTTGCGGCATTTTGCCTTCCTGTTTTTGCTCACCCA
GAAACGCTGGTGAAAGTAAAAGATGCTGAAGATCAGTTGGGTGCACGAGTGGGTTACATCGAACTGGATC
TCAACAGCGGTAAGATCCTTGAGAGTTTTCGCCCCGAAGAACGTTTTCCAATGATGAGCACTTTTAAAGT
TCTGCTATGTGGCGCGGTATTATCCCGTATTGACGCCGGGCAAGAGCAACTCGGTCGCCGCATACACTAT
TCTCAGAATGACTTGGTTGAGTACTCACCAGTCACAGAAAAGCATCTTACGGATGGCATGACAGTAAGAG
AATTATGCAGTGCTGCCATAACCATGAGTGATAACACTGCGGCCAACTTACTTCTGACAACGATCGGAGG
ACCGAAGGAGCTAACCGCTTTTTTGCACAACATGGGGGATCATGTAACTCGCCTTGATCGTTGGGAACCG
GAGCTGAATGAAGCCATACCAAACGACGAGCGTGACACCACGATGCCTGTAGCAATGGCAACAACGTTGC
GCAAACTATTAACTGGCGAACTACTTACTCTAGCTTCCCGGCAACAATTAATAGACTGGATGGAGGCGGA
TAAAGTTGCAGGACCACTTCTGCGCTCGGCCCTTCCGGCTGGCTGGTTTATTGCTGATAAATCTGGAGCC
GGTGAGCGTGGGTCTCGCGGTATCATTGCAGCACTGGGGCCAGATGGTAAGCCCTCCCGTATCGTAGTTA
TCTACACGACGGGGAGTCAGGCAACTATGGATGAACGAAATAGACAGATCGCTGAGATAGGTGCCTCACT
GATTAAGCATTGGTAACTGTCAGACCAAGTTTACTCATATATACTTTAGATTGATTTAAAACTTCATTTT
TAATTTAAAAGGATCTAGGTGAAGATCCTTTTTGATAATCTCATGACCAAAATCCCTTAACGTGAGTTTT
CGTTCCACTGAGCGTCAGACCCCGTAGAAAAGATCAAAGGATCTTCTTGAGATCCTTTTTTTCTGCGCGT
AATCTGCTGCTTGCAAACAAAAAAACCACCGCTACCAGCGGTGGTTTGTTTGCCGGATCAAGAGCTACCA
ACTCTTTTTCCGAAGGTAACTGGCTTCAGCAGAGCGCAGATACCAAATACTGTTCTTCTAGTGTAGCCGT
AGTTAGGCCACCACTTCAAGAACTCTGTAGCACCGCCTACATACCTCGCTCTGCTAATCCTGTTACCAGT
GGCTGCTGCCAGTGGCGATAAGTCGTGTCTTACCGGGTTGGACTCAAGACGATAGTTACCGGATAAGGCG
CAGCGGTCGGGCTGAACGGGGGGTTCGTGCACACAGCCCAGCTTGGAGCGAACGACCTACACCGAACTGA
GATACCTACAGCGTGAGCTATGAGAAAGCGCCACGCTTCCCGAAGGGAGAAAGGCGGACAGGTATCCGGT
AAGCGGCAGGGTCGGAACAGGAGAGCGCACGAGGGAGCTTCCAGGGGGAAACGCCTGGTATCTTTATAGT
CCTGTCGGGTTTCGCCACCTCTGACTTGAGCGTCGATTTTTGTGATGCTCGTCAGGGGGGCGGAGCCTAT
GGAAAAACGCCAGCAACGCGGCCTTTTTACGGTTCCTGGCCTTTTGCTGGCCTTTTGCTCACATGTTACC
GTCGACGATGTAGGTCACGGTCTCGAAGCCGCGGTGCGGGTGCCAGGGCGTGCCCTTGGGCTCCCCGGGC
GCGTACTCCACCTCACCCATCTGGTCCATCATGATGAACGGGTCGAGGTGGCGGTAGTTGATCCCGGCGA
ACGCGCGGCGCACCGGGAAGCCCTCGCCCTCGAAACCGCTGGGCGCGGTGGTCACGGTGAGCACGGGACG
TGCGACGGCGTCGGCGGGTGCGGATACGCGGGGCAGCGTCAGCGGGTTCTCGACGGTCACGGCGGGCATG
TCGACAAGCCGAACATATGGGCGCGCCTAGTATGTATGTAAGTTAATAAAACCCATTTTTGCGGAAAGTA
GATAAAAAAAACATTTTTTTTTTTTACTGCACTGGATATCATTGAACTTATCTGATCAGTTTTAAATTTA
CTTCGATCCAAGGGTATTTGATGTACCAGGTTCTTTCGATTACCTCTCACTCAAAATGACATTCCACTCA
AAGTCAGCGCTGTTTGCCTCCTTCTCTGTCCACAGAAATATCGCCGTCTCTTTCGCCGCTGCGTCCGCTA
TCTCTTTCGCCACCGTTTGTAGCGTTACGTAGCGTCAATGTCCGCCTTCAGTTGCATTTTGTCAGCGGTT
TCGTGACGAAGCTCCAAGCGGTTTACGCCATCAATTAAACACAAAGTGCTGTGCCAAAACTCCTCTCGCT
TCTTATTTTTGTTTGTTTTTTGAGTGATTGGGGTGGTGATTGGTTTTGGGTGGGTAAGCAGGGGAAAGTG
TGAAAAATCCCGGCAATGGGCCAAGAGGATCAGGAGCTATTAATTCGCGGAGGCAGCAAACACCCATCTG
CCGAGCATCTGAACAATGTGAGTAGTACATGTGCATACATCTTAAGTTCACTTGATCTATAGGAACTGCG
ATTGCAACATCAAATTGTCTGCGGCGTGAGAACTGCGACCCACAAAAATCCCAAACCGCAATTGCACAAA
CAAATAGTGACACGAAACAGATTATTCTGGTAGCTGTTCTCGCTATATAAGACAATTTTTGAGATCATAT
CATGATCAAGACATCTAAAGGCATTCATTTTCGACTATATTCTTTTTTACAAAAAATATAACAACCAGAT
ATTTTAAGCTGATCCTAGATGCACAAAAAATAAATAAAAGTATAAACCTACTTCGTAGGATACTTCGGGG
TACTTTTTGTTCGGGGTTAGATGAGCATAACGCTTGTAGTTGATATTTGAGATCCCCTATCATTGCAGGG
TGACAGCGGAGCGGCTTCGCAGAGCTGCATTAACCAGGGCTTCGGGCAGGCCAAAAACTACGGCACGCTC
CGGCCACCCAGTCCGCCGGAGGACTCCGGTTCAGGGAGCGGCCAACTAGCCGAGAACCTCACCTATGCCT
GGCACAATATGGACATCTTTGGGGCGGTCAATCAGCCGGGCTCCGGATGGCGGCAGCTGGTCAACCGGAC
ACGCGGACTATTCTGCAACGAGCGACACATACCGGCGCCCAGGAAACATTTGCTCAAGAACGGTGAGTTT
CTATTCGCAGTCGGCTGATCTGTGTGAAATCTTAATAAAGGGTCCAATTACCAATTTGAAACTCAGTTTG
CGGCGTGGCCTATCCGGGCGAACTTTTGGCCGTGATGGGCAGTTCCGGTGCCGGAAAGACGACCCTGCTG
AATGCCCTTGCCTTTCGATCGCCGCAGGGCATCCAAGTATCGCCATCCGGGATGCGACTGCTCAATGGCC
AACCTGTGGACGCCAAGGAGATGCAGGCCAGGTGCGCCTATGTCCAGCAGGATGACCTCTTTATCGGCTC
CCTAACGGCCAGGGAACACCTGATTTTCCAAGCCATGGTGCGGATGCCACGACATCTGACCTATCGGCAG
CGAGTGGCCCGCGTGGATCAGGTGATCCAGGAGCTTTCGCTCAGCAAATGTCAGCACACGATCATCGGTG
TGCCCGGCAGGGTGAAAGGTCTGTCCGGCGGAGAAAGGAAGCGTCTGGCATTCGCCTCCGAGGCTCTAAC
CGATCCGCCGCTTCTGATCTGCGATGAGCCCACCTCCGGACTGGACTCCTTTACCGCCCACAGCGTCGTC
CAGGTGCTGAAGAAGCTGTCGCAGAAGGGCAAGACCGTCATCCTGACCATTCATCAGCCGTCTTCCGAGC
TGTTTGAGCTCTTTGACAAGATCCTTCTGATGGCCGAGGGCAGGGTAGCTTTCTTGGGCACTCCCAGCGA
AGCCGTCGACTTCTTTTCCTAGTGAGTTCGATGTGTTTATTAAGGGTATCTAGTATTACATAACATCTCA
ACTCCTATCCAGCGTGGGTGCCCAGTGTCCTACCAACTACAATCCGGCGGACTTTTACGTACAGGTGTTG
GCCGTTGTGCCCGGACGGGAGATCGAGTCCCGTGATCGGATCGCCAAGATATGCGACAATTTTGCCATTA
GCAAAGTAGCCCGGGATATGGAGCAGTTGTTGGCCACCAAAAATCTGGAGAAGCCACTGGAGCAGCCGGA
GAATGGGTACACCTACAAGGCCACCTGGTTCATGCAGTTCCGGGCGGTCCTGTGGCGATCCTGGCTGTCG
GTGCTCAAGGAACCACTCCTCGTAAAAGTGCGACTTATTCAGACAACGGTGAGTGGTTCCAGTGGAAACA
AATGATATAACGCTTACAATTCTTGGAAACAAATTCGCTAGATTTTAGATAGAATTGCCTGATTCCACAC
CCTTCTTAGTTTTTTTCAATGAGATGTATAGTTTATAGTTTTGCAGAAGATAAATAAATTTCATTTAACT
CGCGAATATTAATGAGATGCGAGTAACATTTTAATTTGCAGATGGTTGCCATCTTGATTGGCCTCATCTT
TTTGGGCCAACAACTCACGCAAGTGGGTGTGATGAATATCAACGGAGCCATCTTCCTCTTCCTGACCAAC
ATGACCTTTCAAAACGTCTTTGCCACGATAAATGTAAGTCATGTTTAGAATACATTTGCATTTCAATAAT
TTACTAACTTTCTAATGAATCGATTCGATTTAGGTGTTCACCTCAGAGCTGCCAGTTTTTATGAGGGAGG
CCCGAAGTCGACTTTATCGCTGTGACACATACTTTCTGGGCAAAACGATTGCCGAATTGCCGCTTTTTCT
CACAGTGCCACTGGTCTTCACGGCGATTGCCTATCCGATGATCGGACTGCGGGCCGGAGTGCTGCACTTC
TTCAACTGCCTGGCGCTGGTCACTCTGGTGGCCAATGTGTCAACGTCCTTCGGATATCTAATATCCTGCG
CCAGCTCCTCGACCTCGATGGCGCTGTCTGTGGGTCCGCCGGTTATCATACCATTCCTGCTCTTTGGCGG
CTTCTTCTTGAACTCGGGCTCGGTGCCAGTATACCTCAAATGGTTGTCGTACCTCTCATGGTTCCGTTAC
GCCAACGAGGGTCTGCTGATTAACCAATGGGCGGACGTGGAGCCGGGCGAAATTAGCTGCACATCGTCGA
ACACCACGTGCCCCAGTTCGGGCAAGGTCATCCTGGAGACGCTTAACTTCTCCGCCGCCGATCTGCCGCT
GGACTACGTGGGTCTGGCCATTCTCATCGTGAGCTTCCGGGTGCTCGCATATCTGGCTCTAAGACTTCGG
GCCCGACGCAAGGAGTAGCCGACATATATCCGAAATAACTGCTTGTTTTTTTTTTTTACCATTATTACCA
TCGTGTTTACTGTTTATTGCCCCCTCAAAAAGCTAATGTAATTATATTTGTGCCAATAAAAACAAGATAT
GACCTATAGAATACAAGTATTTCCCCTTCGAACATCCCCACAAGTAGACTTTGGATTTGTCTTCTAACCA
AAAGACTTACACACCTGCATACCTTACATCAAAAACTCGTTTATCGCTACATAAAACACCGGGATATATT
TTTTATATACATACTTTTCAAATCGCGCGCCCTCTTCATAATTCACCTCCACCACACCACGTTTCGTAGT
TGCTCTTTCGCTGTCTCCCACCCGCTCTCCGCAACACATTCACCTTTTGTTCGACGACCTTGGAGCGACT
GTCGTTAGTTCCGCGCGATTCGGTTCGCTCAAATGGTTCCGAGTGGTTCATTTCGTCTCAATAGAAATTA
GTAATAAATATTTGTATGTACAATTTATTTGCTCCAATATATTTGTATATATTTCCCTCACAGCTATATT
TATTCTAATTTAATATTATGACTTTTTAAGGTAATTTTTTGTGACCTGTTCGGAGTGATTAGCGTTACAA
TTTGAACTGAAAGTGACATCCAGTGTTTGTTCCTTGTGTAGATGCATCTCAAAAAAATGGTGGGCATAAT
AGTGTTGTTTATATATATCAAAAATAACAACTATAATAATAAGAATACATTTAATTTAGAAAATGCTTGG
ATTTCACTGGAACTAGGGCGCGCCTCCGGAACATAATGGTGCAGGGCGCTGACTTCCGCGTTTCCAGACT
TTACGAAACACGGAAACCGAAGACCATTCATGTTGTTGCTCAGGTCGCAGACGTTTTGCAGCAGCAGTCG
CTTCACGTTCGCTCGCGTATCGGTGATTCATTCTGCTAACCAGTAAGGCAACCCCGCCAGCCTAGCCGGG
TCCTCAACGACAGGAGCACGATCATGCGCACCCGTGGCCAGGGCCGCAAGCTTGCATGCCTGCAGGTCGG
AGTACTGTCCTCCGAGCGGAGTACTGTCCTCCGAGCGGAGTACTGTCCTCCGAGCGGAGTACTGTCCTCC
GAGCGGAGTACTGTCCTCCGAGCGGAGACTCTAGCCCTAGGGCATGCCTGCAGGTCGGAGTACTGTCCTC
CGAGCGGAGTACTGTCCTCCGAGCGGAGTACTGTCCTCCGAGCGGAGTACTGTCCTCCGAGCGGAGTACT
GTCCTCCGAGCGGAGACTCTAGCGCTAGCGCATGCCTGCAGGTCGGAGTACTGTCCTCCGAGCGGAGTAC
TGTCCTCCGAGCGGAGTACTGTCCTCCGAGCGGAGTACTGTCCTCCGAGCGGAGTACTGTCCTCCGAGCG
GAGACTCTAGCACTAGTGCATGCCTGCAGGTCGGAGTACTGTCCTCCGAGCGGAGTACTGTCCTCCGAGC
GGAGTACTGTCCTCCGAGCGGAGTACTGTCCTCCGAGCGGAGTACTGTCCTCCGAGCGGAGACTCTAGCG
ACGTCGAGCGCCGGAGTATAAATAGAGGCGCTTCGTCTACGGAGCGACAATTCAATTCAAACAAGCAAAG
TGAACACGTCGCTAAGCGAAAGCTAAGCAAATAAACAAGCGCAGCTGAACAAGCTAAACAATCTGCAGTA
AAGTGCAAGTTAAAGTGAATCAATTAAAAGTAACCAGCAACCAAGTAAATCAACTGCAACTACTGAAATC
TGCCAAGAAGTAATTATTGAATACAAGAAGAGAACTCTGAATAGATCTAAAAGGTAGGTTCAACCACTGA
TGCCTAGGCACACCGAAACGACTAACCCTAATTCTTATCCTTTACTTCAGGCGGCCGCAACTTAAAAAAA
AAAATCAAAATGCACCACCACCATCATCATACCAGGCGGAAAAAGACCTTCAAAGAGGTCGCCACAGCCG
TGAAAATCATCGCCATGTTGATGGGATTGAAGATTAACGTGTATATTAAGGCCGATAAACAGAAGAACGG
CATCAAGGCCAATTTCCATATACGGCACAACATCGAAGACGGAGGCGTCCAGCTGGCCTACCATTACCAG
CAGAACACACCTATCGGCGATGGACCGGTGCTGTTGCCGGATAATCACTACCTGAGTGTGGAAAGTAAGT
TGTCGAAGGACCCTAACGAAAAACGCGACCACATGGTGTTGCTCGAATTCGTGACGGCGGCCGGAATCAC
ACTGGGTATGGACGAACTGTACAAGGGCGGAACCGGAGGATCGATGGTAAGCAAAGGCGAGGAGCTGTTT
ACCGGCGTGGTGCCGATTTTGGTGGAGTTGGACGGCGATGTCAACGGCCACAAGTTCAGCGTGAGCGGTG
AGGGTGAGGGCGATGCAACCTACGGCAAACTGACATTGAAATTCATCTGCACCACGGGAAAACTCCCGGT
TCCATGGCCAACACTGGTCACCACTCTGACTTATGGCGTTCAGTGCTTTAGCCGGTACCCCGACCATATG
AAACAGCATGACTTCTTTAAGTCCGCGATGCCCGAGGGTTACATCCAAGAGCGAACAATCTTCTTCAAGG
ATGACGGCAATTACAAGACGCGCGCAGAAGTCAAGTTCGAGGGCGATACCCTGGTGAACAGGATTGAATT
GAAAGGCATTGACTTTAAGGAGGATGGAAACATCCTGGGCCATAAGCTGGAGTACAACCTGCCGGACCAG
CTGACAGAGGAGCAAATCGCGGAGTACAAGGAAGCCTTTAGCCTGTTCGACAAGGACGGTGATGGCACGA
TTACCACAAAAGAGTTGGGCACCGTCATGCGCAGTCTGGGACACAATCCTACTGAAGCTGAGCTGCAGGA
CATGATTAACGAGGTCGATGCAGATGGCGACGGCACTATCGACTTTCCCGAGTTCTTGACAATGATGGCC
CGCAAGATGAAGTACCGGGATACCGAGGAGGAGATCCGCGAAGCCTTTGGCGTGTTCGATAAAGACGGCA
ATGGCTACATTAGCGCTGCGGAGCTGCGCCATGTCATGACCAACTTGGGCGAGAAGCTCACGGACGAGGA
AGTGGACGAAATGATACGCGAAGCGGACATCGATGGCGATGGCCAGGTCAACTATGAGGAATTCGTTCAA
ATGATGACCGCAAAGTAAGGTGTACAAATCTAGAATGAATCGTTTTTAAAATAACAAATCAATTGTTTTA
TAATATTCGTACGATTCTTTGATTATGTAATAAAATGTGATCATTAGGAAGATTACGAAAAATATAAAAA
ATATGAGTTCTGTGTGTATAACAAATGCTGTAAACGCCACAATTGTGTTTGTTGCAAATAAACCCATGAT
TATTTGATTAAAATTGTTGTTTTCTTTGTTCATAGACAATAGTGTGTTTTGCCTAAACGTGTACTGCATA
AACTCCATGCGAGTGTATAGCGAGCTAGTGGCTAACGCTTGCCCCACCAAAGTAGATTCGTCAAAATCCT
CAATTTCATCACCCTCCTCCAAGTTTAACATTTGGCCGTCGGAATTAACTTCTAAAGATGCCACATAATC
TAATAAATGAAATAGAGATTCAAACGTGGCGTCATCGTCCGTTTCGACCATTTCCGAAAAGAACTCGGGC
ATAAACTCTATGATTTCTCTGGACGTGGTGTTGTCGAAACTCTCAAAGTACGCAGTCAGGAACGTGCGCG
ACATGTCGTCGGGAAACTCGCGCGGAAACATGTTGTTGTAACCGAACGGGTCCCATAGCGCCAAAACCAA
ATCTGCCAGCGTCAATAGAATGAGCACGATGCCGACAATGGAGCTGGCTTGGATAGCGATTCGAGTTAAC
GGCCGGCCGTTTAAACGAATTCTTGAAGACGAAAGGGCCTCGTGATACGCCTATTTTTATAGGTTAATGT
CATGATAATAATGGTTTCTTA
Features (pLannotate 1.2.2; 16 found; start..end, strand, type, name):
     31..135     +  promoter       AmpR promoter: bla
    136..996     +  CDS            AmpR: β-lactamase; bla; confers resistance to ampicillin, carbenicillin, and related antibiotics
   1167..1755    +  rep_origin     ori: high-copy-number ColE1/pMB1/pBR322/pUC origin of replication
   1842..1911    +  protein_bind   attB: attB site for the φC31 integrase (Groth et al., 2000) phage φC31 integrase
   2127..6246    +  gene           mini-white: white; This modified version of the white gene lacks part of the first intron.
   6251..6406    +  CDS            YPB1_ECOLX (fragment): Protein predicted: Swiss-Prot protein existence level 4. From Escherichia coli.
   6488..6509    -  misc_feature   MCS (fragment): pUC18/19 multiple cloning site
   6508..6602    +  protein_bind   5X UAS: five tandem copies of the "ScaI site" 17-mer CGGAGTACTGTCCTCCG, an upstream activating sequence (UAS) that efficiently binds yeast Gal4 (Webster et al., 1988; Pfeiffer et al., 2010) GAL4
   6636..6730    +  protein_bind   5X UAS: five tandem copies of the "ScaI site" 17-mer CGGAGTACTGTCCTCCG, an upstream activating sequence (UAS) that efficiently binds yeast Gal4 (Webster et al., 1988; Pfeiffer et al., 2010) GAL4
   6764..6858    +  protein_bind   5X UAS: five tandem copies of the "ScaI site" 17-mer CGGAGTACTGTCCTCCG, an upstream activating sequence (UAS) that efficiently binds yeast Gal4 (Webster et al., 1988; Pfeiffer et al., 2010) GAL4
   6877..6893    -  misc_feature   MCS (fragment): pUC18/19 multiple cloning site
   6892..6986    +  protein_bind   5X UAS: five tandem copies of the "ScaI site" 17-mer CGGAGTACTGTCCTCCG, an upstream activating sequence (UAS) that efficiently binds yeast Gal4 (Webster et al., 1988; Pfeiffer et al., 2010) GAL4
   7011..7249    +  promoter       hsp70 promoter: Drosophila melanogaster hsp70Bb promoter
   7264..7330    +  intron         Mhc intron: modified Drosophila myosin heavy chain intron 16 (Pfeiffer et al., 2010)
   7417..8625    +  CDS            GCaMP2 (fragment): GCaMP2 is a basic (constitutively fluorescent) green fluorescent protein published in 2006, derived from Aequorea victoria.
   8659..9315    -  CDS            P74 (fragment): PIF0_NPVAC - Experimental evidence at protein level: Swiss-Prot protein existence level 1. Plays an essential role for oral infectivity of occlusion- derived virus (ODV) and functions also in host midgut attachment and fusion by binding to a specific host receptor. From Autographa californica nuclear polyhedrosis virus (AcMNPV).
