[The description below was written by a language model from this plasmid's Addgene catalogue record and pLannotate feature annotations shown in this document.]
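Description:
pGP-20XUAS-IVS-Syn21-jGCaMP8s-p10 is a 9.4 kb Drosophila melanogaster transgenesis and expression plasmid derived from the pJFRC7 backbone. It places the genetically encoded calcium indicator jGCaMP8s under Gal4/UAS control. In bacteria it is maintained through a ColE1/pUC-type origin and selected with ampicillin via the bla gene. The catalogue lists it as low copy even though the annotated origin is of the high-copy type. For fly work the backbone carries a φC31 integrase attB site, which allows site-specific insertion into genomic attP landing sites, and a mini-white gene that serves as an eye-colour marker for identifying transformants.

The expression cassette begins with four tandem 5X UAS blocks, giving twenty Gal4-binding sites, upstream of the hsp70Bb promoter, which supplies the basal transcription start. Expression therefore depends on a Gal4 driver line. A modified myosin heavy chain intron (the "IVS") follows the promoter. The name also indicates a Syn21 translational enhancer leader, which the feature table does not annotate separately. The coding region, matched by the annotation software as a GCaMP2-like fragment, is jGCaMP8s (variant 688). This is a 1,269 bp sensor built from jellyfish GFP together with rat- and chicken-derived components, carrying S26M, F286Y and Q315H changes and an N-terminal 6xHis tag. The downstream region annotated as an antisense AcMNPV P74 fragment most likely corresponds to the baculoviral p10 3' UTR/terminator named in the construct title, an element used to strengthen expression. The plasmid is intended for making fly lines for cell-type-specific imaging of neural activity with a fast, sensitive calcium sensor.
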