Addgene plasmid #162386: pGP-20XUAS-IVS-Syn21-jGCaMP8s-p10
Purpose: Gal4 activated transgene expression of ultrafast protein calcium sensor under the hsp70 promoter in D. melanogaster
Depositing lab: GENIE Project. Depositing organization: HHMI, Janelia Research Campus. Publication: jGCaMP8 Fast Genetically Encoded Calcium Indicators. Zhang Y, Rózsa M, Bushey D, Zheng J, Reep D, Broussard GJ, Tsang A, Tsegaye G, Patel R, Narayan S, Li JX, Zhang R, Ahrens MB, Turner GC, Wang SS-H, Svoboda K, Korff W, Schreiter ER, Hasseman JP, Kolb I, Looger LL. Janelia Research Campus, Online Resource (2020) doi:10.25378/janelia.13148243.
Backbone
  Vector backbone: derived from pJFRC7
  Backbone manufacturer: Gerald Rubin
  Vector type: Insect Expression
Growth in bacteria
  Bacterial resistance: Ampicillin, 100 μg/mL
  Growth temperature: 37°C
  Growth strain: NEB Stable
  Copy number: Low Copy
Gene/Insert
  Gene/Insert name: jGCaMP8s (alt name: variant 688)
  Species: R. norvegicus (rat), G. gallus (chicken); A. victoria (jellyfish)
  Insert size (bp): 1269
  Mutation: S26M F286Y Q315H
  Promoter: hsp70
  Tag / fusion protein: 6xHis (N terminal on insert)
  Cloning method: Gibson Cloning
Terms and licenses: Academic/Nonprofit Terms; Industry Terms: Not Available to Industry
Depositor comments: For additional description and application data, see Zhang & Rózsa et al. (2023). Fast and sensitive GCaMP calcium indicators for imaging neural populations. Nature, 615(7954), 884–891. https://doi.org/10.1038/s41586-023-05828-9.
How to cite: pGP-20XUAS-IVS-Syn21-jGCaMP8s-p10 was a gift from GENIE Project (Addgene plasmid # 162386 ; http://n2t.net/addgene:162386 ; RRID:Addgene_162386)
