>Addgene plasmid #162386 | pGP-20XUAS-IVS-Syn21-jGCaMP8s-p10 | depositor partial sequence | sequence record 314721 | jGCaMP8s insert
ATGCACCACCACCATCATCATACCAGGCGGAAAAAGACCTTCAAAGAGGTCGCCACAGCCGTGAAAATCA
TCGCCATGTTGATGGGATTGAAGATTAACGTGTATATTAAGGCCGATAAACAGAAGAACGGCATCAAGGC
CAATTTCCATATACGGCACAACATCGAAGACGGAGGCGTCCAGCTGGCCTACCATTACCAGCAGAACACA
CCTATCGGCGATGGACCGGTGCTGTTGCCGGATAATCACTACCTGAGTGTGGAAAGTAAGTTGTCGAAGG
ACCCTAACGAAAAACGCGACCACATGGTGTTGCTCGAATTCGTGACGGCGGCCGGAATCACACTGGGTAT
GGACGAACTGTACAAGGGCGGAACCGGAGGATCGATGGTAAGCAAAGGCGAGGAGCTGTTTACCGGCGTG
GTGCCGATTTTGGTGGAGTTGGACGGCGATGTCAACGGCCACAAGTTCAGCGTGAGCGGTGAGGGTGAGG
GCGATGCAACCTACGGCAAACTGACATTGAAATTCATCTGCACCACGGGAAAACTCCCGGTTCCATGGCC
AACACTGGTCACCACTCTGACTTATGGCGTTCAGTGCTTTAGCCGGTACCCCGACCATATGAAACAGCAT
GACTTCTTTAAGTCCGCGATGCCCGAGGGTTACATCCAAGAGCGAACAATCTTCTTCAAGGATGACGGCA
ATTACAAGACGCGCGCAGAAGTCAAGTTCGAGGGCGATACCCTGGTGAACAGGATTGAATTGAAAGGCAT
TGACTTTAAGGAGGATGGAAACATCCTGGGCCATAAGCTGGAGTACAACCTGCCGGACCAGCTGACAGAG
GAGCAAATCGCGGAGTACAAGGAAGCCTTTAGCCTGTTCGACAAGGACGGTGATGGCACGATTACCACAA
AAGAGTTGGGCACCGTCATGCGCAGTCTGGGACACAATCCTACTGAAGCTGAGCTGCAGGACATGATTAA
CGAGGTCGATGCAGATGGCGACGGCACTATCGACTTTCCCGAGTTCTTGACAATGATGGCCCGCAAGATG
AAGTACCGGGATACCGAGGAGGAGATCCGCGAAGCCTTTGGCGTGTTCGATAAAGACGGCAATGGCTACA
TTAGCGCTGCGGAGCTGCGCCATGTCATGACCAACTTGGGCGAGAAGCTCACGGACGAGGAAGTGGACGA
AATGATACGCGAAGCGGACATCGATGGCGATGGCCAGGTCAACTATGAGGAATTCGTTCAAATGATGACC
GCAAAGTAA
